Addgene plasmid #225686: pAAV.RMacL3-02.EGFP.BCA7.WPRE
Purpose: L3 pyramidal neuron Enhancer to drive transgene expression
Depositing lab: William Stauffer. Depositing organization: University of Pittsburgh (University, School of Medicine, and Cancer Institute). Publication: Machine learning identification of enhancers in the rhesus macaque genome. He J, Phan BN, Kerkhoff WG, Alikaya A, Hong T, Brull OR, Fredericks JM, Sedorovitz M, Srinivasan C, Leone MJ, Wirfel OM, Brown A, Dauby S, Tittle RK, Lin MK, Hooks BM, Bostan AC, Gharbawie OA, Byrne LC, Pfenning AR, Stauffer WR. Neuron. 2025 May 21;113(10):1548-1561.e8. doi: 10.1016/j.neuron.2025.04.030. PubMed 40403706.
Backbone
  Vector backbone: pEMS2115 (Addgene Plasmid #49140)
  Vector type: Mammalian Expression
Growth in bacteria
  Bacterial resistance: Ampicillin, 100 μg/mL
  Growth temperature: 37°C
  Growth strain: DH5alpha
  Copy number: High Copy
Gene/Insert
  Gene/Insert name: RMacL3-02.EGFP.BCA7
  Species: Synthetic
  Cloning method: Gibson Cloning
Terms and licenses: Academic/Nonprofit Terms; Industry Terms: Not Available to Industry
Depositor comments: Please visit https://doi.org/10.1101/2024.12.01.626253 for bioRxiv preprint.
How to cite: pAAV.RMacL3-02.EGFP.BCA7.WPRE was a gift from William Stauffer (Addgene plasmid # 225686 ; http://n2t.net/addgene:225686 ; RRID:Addgene_225686)
