[The description below was written by a language model from this plasmid's Addgene catalogue record and pLannotate feature annotations shown in this document.]
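Description:
pAAV.RMacL3-02.EGFP.BCA7.WPRE is an adeno-associated virus transfer plasmid built on the pEMS2115 backbone and catalogued as a mammalian expression vector. It is a 6.7 kb high-copy plasmid maintained in E. coli through a ColE1/pUC-type origin and selected with ampicillin via the bla (AmpR) gene and its promoter. The backbone also carries an f1 phage origin and leftovers of a pUC/pBluescript-type cloning region (lacZα and lacI fragments, CAP site, lac promoter and operator), which play no role in the viral payload.

The payload lies between two AAV2 inverted terminal repeat fragments, the cis elements needed for replication and packaging of the intervening DNA into AAV particles. Downstream of the ITR at about 3.0 kb is an unannotated stretch of roughly 1.5 kb that precedes the EGFP coding sequence. This presumably holds RMacL3-02, the synthetic enhancer described as targeting layer 3 pyramidal neurons, but the record annotates neither the enhancer nor any minimal promoter paired with it. EGFP serves as the fluorescent reporter of enhancer activity. Another unannotated gap of about 550 bp separates EGFP from the WPRE. The "BCA7" element in the name may sit there, but its nature (the name suggests a sequence barcode) is not stated. The WPRE enhances transcript stability and expression. It is followed by an SV40 polyadenylation signal with an adjoining large T antigen fragment, both annotated on the reverse strand; SV40 poly(A) regions can function in either orientation.

The construct is intended for producing AAV that drives cell-type-restricted transgene expression in L3 pyramidal neurons. It comes from work on machine-learning identification of enhancers in the rhesus macaque genome.
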