Features (pLannotate 1.2.2; 15 found; start..end, strand, type, name):
      6..136     +  repeat_region  AAV2 ITR (fragment): inverted terminal repeat of adeno-associated virus serotype 2 inverted
    150..307     +  CDS            lacZα (fragment): LacZα fragment of β-galactosidase; lacZ fragment
    312..740     +  rep_origin     f1 ori (sequence partly withheld): f1 bacteriophage origin of replication; arrow indicates direction of (+) strand synthesis
    793..897     +  promoter       AmpR promoter: bla
    898..1758    +  CDS            AmpR: β-lactamase; bla; confers resistance to ampicillin, carbenicillin, and related antibiotics
   1929..2517    +  rep_origin     ori: high-copy-number ColE1/pMB1/pBR322/pUC origin of replication
   2700..2792    +  CDS            lacI (fragment): lac repressor; lacI; The lac repressor binds to the lac operator to inhibit transcription in E. coli. This inhibition can be relieved by adding lactose or isopropyl-β-D-thiogalactopyranoside (IPTG).
   2805..2826    +  protein_bind   CAP binding site: CAP binding activates transcription in the presence of cAMP. E. coli catabolite activator protein
   2841..2871    +  promoter       lac promoter: promoter for the E. coli lac operon
   2879..2895    +  protein_bind   lac operator: The lac repressor binds to the lac operator to inhibit transcription in E. coli. This inhibition can be relieved by adding lactose or isopropyl-β-D-thiogalactopyranoside (IPTG). lac repressor encoded by lacI
   2956..3086    -  repeat_region  AAV2 ITR (fragment): inverted terminal repeat of adeno-associated virus serotype 2 inverted
   4562..5281    +  CDS            EGFP: the original enhanced GFP (Yang et al., 1996) mammalian codon-optimized
   5837..6423    +  misc_feature   WPRE: woodchuck hepatitis virus posttranscriptional regulatory element
   6438..6559    -  polyA_signal   SV40 poly(A) signal: SV40 polyadenylation signal
   6582..6650    -  CDS            large T antigen (fragment): large T antigen from SV40 (simian virus 40)
>Addgene plasmid #225686 | pAAV.RMacL3-02.EGFP.BCA7.WPRE | addgene full sequence | sequence record 459705 | Addgene NGS Result
CTACAAGGAACCCCTAGTGATGGAGTTGGCCACTCCCTCTCTGCGCGCTCGCTCGCTCACTGAGGCCGGG
CGACCAAAGGTCGCCCGACGCCCGGGCTTTGCCCGGGCGGCCTCAGTGAGCGAGCGAGCGCGCAGCCTTA
ATTAACCTAATTCACTGGCCGTCGTTTTACAACGTCGTGACTGGGAAAACCCTGGCGTTACCCAACTTAA
TCGCCTTGCAGCACATCCCCCTTTCGCCAGCTGGCGTAATAGCGAAGAGGCCCGCACCGATCGCCCTTCC
CAACAGTTGCGCAGCCTGAATGGCGAATGGG
[124 nt withheld, positions 312-435]
C
[91 nt withheld, positions 437-527]
A
[49 nt withheld, positions 529-577]
CCTTTGACGTTGGAGTCCACGTTCTTT
[37 nt withheld, positions 605-641]
ACCCTATCTCGGTCTATTCTTTTGATTTATAAGGGATTTTGCCGATTTCGGCCTATTGGTTAAAAAATGA
GCTGATTTAACAAAAATTTAACGCGAATTTTAACAAAATATTAACGCTTACAATTTAGGTGGCACTTTTC
GGGGAAATGTGCGCGGAACCCCTATTTGTTTATTTTTCTAAATACATTCAAATATGTATCCGCTCATGAG
ACAATAACCCTGATAAATGCTTCAATAATATTGAAAAAGGAAGAGTATGAGTATTCAACATTTCCGTGTC
GCCCTTATTCCCTTTTTTGCGGCATTTTGCCTTCCTGTTTTTGCTCACCCAGAAACGCTGGTGAAAGTAA
AAGATGCTGAAGATCAGTTGGGTGCACGAGTGGGTTACATCGAACTGGATCTCAACAGCGGTAAGATCCT
TGAGAGTTTTCGCCCCGAAGAACGTTTTCCAATGATGAGCACTTTTAAAGTTCTGCTATGTGGCGCGGTA
TTATCCCGTATTGACGCCGGGCAAGAGCAACTCGGTCGCCGCATACACTATTCTCAGAATGACTTGGTTG
AGTACTCACCAGTCACAGAAAAGCATCTTACGGATGGCATGACAGTAAGAGAATTATGCAGTGCTGCCAT
AACCATGAGTGATAACACTGCGGCCAACTTACTTCTGACAACGATCGGAGGACCGAAGGAGCTAACCGCT
TTTTTGCACAACATGGGGGATCATGTAACTCGCCTTGATCGTTGGGAACCGGAGCTGAATGAAGCCATAC
CAAACGACGAGCGTGACACCACGATGCCTGTAGCAATGGCAACAACGTTGCGCAAACTATTAACTGGCGA
ACTACTTACTCTAGCTTCCCGGCAACAATTAATAGACTGGATGGAGGCGGATAAAGTTGCAGGACCACTT
CTGCGCTCGGCCCTTCCGGCTGGCTGGTTTATTGCTGATAAATCTGGAGCCGGTGAGCGTGGGTCTCGCG
GTATCATTGCAGCACTGGGGCCAGATGGTAAGCCCTCCCGTATCGTAGTTATCTACACGACGGGGAGTCA
GGCAACTATGGATGAACGAAATAGACAGATCGCTGAGATAGGTGCCTCACTGATTAAGCATTGGTAACTG
TCAGACCAAGTTTACTCATATATACTTTAGATTGATTTAAAACTTCATTTTTAATTTAAAAGGATCTAGG
TGAAGATCCTTTTTGATAATCTCATGACCAAAATCCCTTAACGTGAGTTTTCGTTCCACTGAGCGTCAGA
CCCCGTAGAAAAGATCAAAGGATCTTCTTGAGATCCTTTTTTTCTGCGCGTAATCTGCTGCTTGCAAACA
AAAAAACCACCGCTACCAGCGGTGGTTTGTTTGCCGGATCAAGAGCTACCAACTCTTTTTCCGAAGGTAA
CTGGCTTCAGCAGAGCGCAGATACCAAATACTGTTCTTCTAGTGTAGCCGTAGTTAGGCCACCACTTCAA
GAACTCTGTAGCACCGCCTACATACCTCGCTCTGCTAATCCTGTTACCAGTGGCTGCTGCCAGTGGCGAT
AAGTCGTGTCTTACCGGGTTGGACTCAAGACGATAGTTACCGGATAAGGCGCAGCGGTCGGGCTGAACGG
GGGGTTCGTGCACACAGCCCAGCTTGGAGCGAACGACCTACACCGAACTGAGATACCTACAGCGTGAGCT
ATGAGAAAGCGCCACGCTTCCCGAAGGGAGAAAGGCGGACAGGTATCCGGTAAGCGGCAGGGTCGGAACA
GGAGAGCGCACGAGGGAGCTTCCAGGGGGAAACGCCTGGTATCTTTATAGTCCTGTCGGGTTTCGCCACC
TCTGACTTGAGCGTCGATTTTTGTGATGCTCGTCAGGGGGGCGGAGCCTATGGAAAAACGCCAGCAACGC
GGCCTTTTTACGGTTCCTGGCCTTTTGCTGGCCTTTTGCTCACATGTTCTTTCCTGCGTTATCCCCTGAT
TCTGTGGATAACCGTATTACCGCCTTTGAGTGAGCTGATACCGCTCGCCGCAGCCGAACGACCGAGCGCA
GCGAGTCAGTGAGCGAGGAAGCGGAAGAGCGCCCAATACGCAAACCGCCTCTCCCCGCGCGTTGGCCGAT
TCATTAATGCAGCTGGCACGACAGGTTTCCCGACTGGAAAGCGGGCAGTGAGCGCAACGCAATTAATGTG
AGTTAGCTCACTCATTAGGCACCCCAGGCTTTACACTTTATGCTTCCGGCTCGTATGTTGTGTGGAATTG
TGAGCGGATAACAATTTCACACAGGAAACAGCTATGACCATGATTACGCCAGATTTAATTAAGGCCTTAA
TTAGGCTGCGCGCTCGCTCGCTCACTGAGGCCGCCCGGGCAAAGCCCGGGCGTCGGGCGACCTTTGGTCG
CCCGGCCTCAGTGAGCGAGCGAGCGCGCAGAGAGGGAGTGGCCAACTCCATCACTAGGGGTTCCTTGTAG
TTAATGATTAACCCGCCATGCTACTTATCTACGTAGCCATGCTCTAGGAAGATCGGAATTCTTCTGGTGG
GATATTGAAGGGTAGGAGGGAGGATGATGAGGGAAGGCACTGGGGGACAGGGAAGGAGGAGAGTGGGGGA
TTGTGAGGGCGAAGAGACCAGGCAGACCTGCCAGTGAAGCTCCTTAGTCCCTGAGCCAGGATTTCATTTT
AAATACACCAAGACCTTTTTTAGCAAGTCCTAGACAGATCCACCATTCATCTGGACAGTGCGTTTTTCCT
TGCAGAAAATAACCTATGACCAGCCAGCAGCTCCTGGAGTGTGGGCTGAGGAACACAGTCCAGTGGGCCA
GCACTCCTTCATCCTGTGATGCCAGTGGCTGCGAGGAGCCCACATTCACGGCCTAAAAATAGCCCCCATC
TCTACTCCACCCCTCCTGGGCCCTAGGCTTTCCAGGGACTCCCTCTCCATGTTGACTTGGTTTGGGACAG
GGAGTGTGTTTCTGGAAGAATATTTCTAGCCTGAGCTGCTTTTTCCTTCCAAGTAAGGCAGTTTGAAAGC
GTTCCTAGTTTCCATGCTCTAGCCTGCAGGCAGGAACATCCAAACTGAGCAGCCGGGGTCCCCCCCACCC
CCCNACCCCGCCCCACGCGGCAACTTTGAGCCTGTGCTGGGACAGAGCCTCTAGTTCCTAAATTAGTCCA
TGAGGTCAGAGGCAGCACTGCCATTGTAACGCGATTGGAGAGGATCACGTCACCGGACACGCCCCCAGGC
ATCTCCCTGGGTCTCCTAAACTTGGCGGGGAGAAGTTTTAGCCCTTAAGTTTTAGCCTTTAACCCCCATA
TTCAGAACTGTGCGAGTTGGCGAAACCCCACAAATCACAACAAACTGTACACAACACCGAGCTAGAGGTG
ATCTTTCTTGTCCATTCCACACAGGCCTTAGTAATGCGTCGCCATAGCAACAGTGTCACTAGTAGCACCA
GCACTTCCCCACACCCTCCCCCTCAGGAATCCGTACTCTCCAGTGAACCCCAGAAACCTCTGGAGAGTTC
TGGACAAGGGCGGAACCCACAACTCCGATTACTCAAGGGAGGCGGGGAAGCTCCACCAGACGCGAAACTG
CTGGAAGATTCCTGGCCCCAAGGCCTCCTCCGGCTCGCTGATTGGCCCAGCGGAGAGTGGGCGGGGCCGG
TGAAGACTCCTTAAAGGCGCAGGGCGGCGAGCAGGTCACCAGACGCTGACAGCTACTCAGAACCAAATCT
GGTTCCATCCAGAGACAAGCGAAGACAAGAGAAGCAGAGCGAGCGGCGCGTTCCCGATCCTCGGCCAGGA
CCAGCCTTCCCCAGAGCATCCCTGCCGCGGAGCGCAACCTTCCCAGGAGCATCCCTGCCGCGGAGCGCAA
CTTTCCCCGGAGCATCCACGCCGCGGAGCGCAGCCTTCCAGAAGCAGAGCGCGGCGCCGCTAGCGCCACC
ATGGTGAGCAAGGGCGAGGAGCTGTTCACCGGGGTGGTGCCCATCCTGGTCGAGCTGGACGGCGACGTAA
ACGGCCACAAGTTCAGCGTGTCCGGCGAGGGCGAGGGCGATGCCACCTACGGCAAGCTGACCCTGAAGTT
CATCTGCACCACCGGCAAGCTGCCCGTGCCCTGGCCCACCCTCGTGACCACCCTGACCTACGGCGTGCAG
TGCTTCAGCCGCTACCCCGACCACATGAAGCAGCACGACTTCTTCAAGTCCGCCATGCCCGAAGGCTACG
TCCAGGAGCGCACCATCTTCTTCAAGGACGACGGCAACTACAAGACCCGCGCCGAGGTGAAGTTCGAGGG
CGACACCCTGGTGAACCGCATCGAGCTGAAGGGCATCGACTTCAAGGAGGACGGCAACATCCTGGGGCAC
AAGCTGGAGTACAACTACAACAGCCACAACGTCTATATCATGGCCGACAAGCAGAAGAACGGCATCAAGG
TGAACTTCAAGATCCGCCACAACATCGAGGACGGCAGCGTGCAGCTCGCCGACCACTACCAGCAGAACAC
CCCCATCGGCGACGGCCCCGTGCTGCTGCCCGACAACCACTACCTGAGCACCCAGTCCGCCCTGAGCAAA
GACCCCAACGAGAAGCGCGATCACATGGTCCTGCTGGAGTTCGTGACCGCCGCCGGGATCACTCTCGGCA
TGGACGAGCTGTACAAGTAAGTTTAAACACAGGGTTAATCATTAACTACAGTCTTCTCGTCCTTACTAAT
TGCTCGTGCCACAAGGAACATCGACCTATGTGGTACGATGGTATCGAGAACTACAGAGAGCTGATTGTTC
GCGGTGTCCTGAGTACCATTACGAAGCGGTTAGTGCAATCTCAATGAGACAAGTGGATAACCAAGTATTA
GCCATGCCTAGAGCAGATCCTCCTCTAGCACAATGGTTGCGAATGAGTATCCAACATAGTCCAGCCGTAA
GTTCACGGACAAACATGGACGACTTAATCACCTATTCGCGTCCACATATCCGAATTGTTCTGGTAGGTAA
GCCTGCGAGTTGATGCAGGAACTTGTATGCAATCTTGTGACGTAACGCATGTCAACGATTAGTGTATGCC
GAGGAAATCCGTGACTTACTTCGCCGGATAACCATGCCATCTACTGCTGAACTAGTGGATATAAGCAACA
TACATCGCATCACCAGTAAGTAGTCTCTTCCAATCGCTTATGAAGTATCCGTTGCATCTACTCTACCTCG
CGCGGCCGCGATCGCTCAACCTCTGGATTACAAAATTTGTGAAAGATTGACTGGTATTCTTAACTATGTT
GCTCCTTTTACGCTATGTGGATACGCTGCTTTAATGCCTTTGTATCATGCTATTGCTTCCCGTATGGCTT
TCATTTTCTCCTCCTTGTATAAATCCTGGTTGCTGTCTCTTTATGAGGAGTTGTGGCCCGTTGTCAGGCA
ACGTGGCGTGGTGTGCACTGTGTTTGCTGACGCAACCCCCACTGGTTGGGGCATTGCCACCACCTGTCAG
CTCCTTTCCGGGACTTTCGCTTTCCCCCTCCCTATTGCCACGGCGGAACTCATCGCCGCCTGCCTTGCCC
GCTGCTGGACAGGGGCTCGGCTGTTGGGCACTGACAATTCCGTGGTGTTGTCGGGGAAATCATCGTCCTT
TCCTTGGCTGCTCGCCTGTGTTGCCACCTGGATTCTGCGCGGGACGTCCTTCTGCTACGTCCCTTCGGCC
CTCAATCCAGCGGACCTTCCTTCCCGCGGCCTGCTGCCGGCTCTGCGGCCTCTTCCGCGTCTTCGCCTTC
GCCCTCAGACGAGTCGGATCTCCCTTTGGGCCGCCTCCCCGCGATCGCAGACATGATAAGATACATTGAT
GAGTTTGGACAAACCACAACTAGAATGCAGTGAAAAAAATGCTTTATTTGTGAAATTTGTGATGCTATTG
CTTTATTTGTAACCATTATAAGCTGCAATAAACAAGTTAACAACAACAATTGCATTCATTTTATGTTTCA
GGTTCAGGGGGAGATGTGGGAGGTTTTTTAAAGCAAGTAAAACCTCTACAAATGTGGTAGTCGAAATTCC
CGATAAGGATCTTCCTAGAGCATGGCTACGTAGATAAGTAGCATGGCGGGTTAATCATTAA
